Addgene plasmid #109934: pHH0103_PPP1CA_Metallophos
Purpose: Protein expression and purification of PPP1CA_Metallophos
Depositing lab: Sachdev Sidhu. Depositing organization: University of Toronto. Publication: Large-scale survey and database of high affinity ligands for peptide recognition modules. Teyra J, Kelil A, Jain S, Helmy M, Jajodia R, Hooda Y, Gu J, D'Cruz AA, Nicholson SE, Min J, Sudol M, Kim PM, Bader GD, Sidhu SS. Mol Syst Biol. 2020 Dec;16(12):e9310. doi: 10.15252/msb.20199310. PubMed 33438817.
Backbone
  Vector backbone: pHH0103
  Vector type: Bacterial Expression
Growth in bacteria
  Bacterial resistance: Ampicillin, 100 μg/mL
  Growth temperature: 37°C
  Growth strain: DH5alpha
  Copy number: Low Copy
Gene/Insert
  Gene/Insert name: PPP1CA_Metallophos
  Species: H. sapiens (human)
  Cloning method: Restriction Enzyme; 5′ cloning site Sfi1 (unknown if destroyed); 3′ cloning site Not1 (unknown if destroyed)
Terms and licenses: Academic/Nonprofit Terms; Industry Terms: Not Available to Industry
How to cite: pHH0103_PPP1CA_Metallophos was a gift from Sachdev Sidhu (Addgene plasmid # 109934 ; http://n2t.net/addgene:109934 ; RRID:Addgene_109934)
