[The description below was written by a language model from this plasmid's Addgene catalogue record and pLannotate feature annotations shown in this document.]
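Description:
pHH0103_PPP1CA_Metallophos is a bacterial expression plasmid built on the pHH0103 backbone for producing and purifying the metallophosphatase (Metallophos) catalytic domain of human PPP1CA, the alpha catalytic subunit of protein phosphatase 1. It is propagated in E. coli under ampicillin selection (AmpR, β-lactamase, with its own promoter) and replicates from a ColE1/pBR322-type origin. The catalogue lists it as low copy, although the rop gene appears only as two fragments interrupted by an inserted f1 phage origin, which would allow single-stranded DNA production with helper phage. A pBR322 bom region is also present.

The expression cassette is driven by the strong hybrid tac promoter followed by a lac operator. The plasmid carries its own lacI repressor gene under the up-mutated lacIq promoter, so transcription is held off until induced with IPTG or lactose. The annotated open reading frame begins with a 6xHis tag, followed by Schistosoma japonicum glutathione S-transferase and then a roughly 900 bp PPP1CA fragment, which the record says was cloned between SfiI and NotI sites. This should give an N-terminally His-GST-tagged domain suitable for nickel or glutathione affinity purification.

A phage fd terminator lies just downstream of the insert. Beyond it are fragments of M13 gene III, along with partial tetracycline resistance gene and tet promoter sequences. These look like non-functional leftovers from a phagemid display ancestor and pBR322 rather than part of the expressed product. The associated work surveyed ligands for peptide recognition modules, which fits use of the purified domain as a binding target.
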