Features (pLannotate 1.2.2; 21 found; start..end, strand, type, name):
      1..29      +  promoter       tac promoter: strong E. coli promoter; hybrid between the trp and lac UV5 promoters
     37..53      +  protein_bind   lac operator: The lac repressor binds to the lac operator to inhibit transcription in E. coli. This inhibition can be relieved by adding lactose or isopropyl-β-D-thiogalactopyranoside (IPTG). lac repressor encoded by lacI
    138..155     +  CDS            6xHis: 6xHis affinity tag
    171..824     +  CDS            GST26_SCHJA: Experimental evidence at protein level: Swiss-Prot protein existence level 1. GST isoenzymes appear to play a central role in the parasite detoxification system. Other functions are also suspected including a role in increasing the solubility of haematin in the parasite gut. From Schistosoma japonicum (Blood fluke).
    906..1805    +  CDS            PPP1CA (fragment): PP1A_HUMAN - Also known as PPP1A. Experimental evidence at protein level: Swiss-Prot protein existence level 1. (Microbial infection) Necessary for alphaviruses replication. From Homo sapiens (Human).
   1821..1868    +  terminator     fd terminator (sequence withheld): central terminator from bacteriophage fd (Otsuka and Kunisawa, 1982)
   1873..2085    +  CDS            M13 gene III (fragment) (sequence partly withheld): pIII; III; minor coat protein
   2100..2570    +  CDS            M13 gene III (fragment) (sequence partly withheld): pIII; III; minor coat protein
   2592..2662    +  CDS            TcR (fragment): tetracycline efflux protein; tet; confers resistance to tetracycline
   2904..3284    -  CDS            YPB1_ECOLX: Protein predicted: Swiss-Prot protein existence level 4. From Escherichia coli.
   3301..3452    +  CDS            rop (fragment): Rop protein, which maintains plasmids at low copy number; rop
   3488..3916    -  rep_origin     f1 ori (sequence partly withheld): f1 bacteriophage origin of replication; arrow indicates direction of (+) strand synthesis
   3925..3964    +  CDS            rop (fragment): Rop protein, which maintains plasmids at low copy number; rop
   4066..4206    +  misc_feature   bom: basis of mobility region from pBR322
   4392..4979    -  rep_origin     ori: high-copy-number ColE1/pMB1/pBR322/pUC origin of replication
   5150..6010    -  CDS            AmpR: β-lactamase; bla; confers resistance to ampicillin, carbenicillin, and related antibiotics
   6011..6115    -  promoter       AmpR promoter: bla
   6224..6301    +  promoter       lacIq promoter: lacI (mutant); In the lacIq allele, a single base change in the promoter boosts expression of the lacI gene about 10-fold.
   6302..7384    +  CDS            lacI: lac repressor; lacI; The lac repressor binds to the lac operator to inhibit transcription in E. coli. This inhibition can be relieved by adding lactose or isopropyl-β-D-thiogalactopyranoside (IPTG).
   7397..7418    +  protein_bind   CAP binding site: CAP binding activates transcription in the presence of cAMP. E. coli catabolite activator protein
   7437..7454    +  promoter       tet promoter (fragment): E. coli promoter for tetracycline efflux protein gene
>Addgene plasmid #109934 | pHH0103_PPP1CA_Metallophos | addgene full sequence | sequence record 215113 | Addgene NGS Result
TTGACAATTAATCATCGGCTCGTATAATGTGTGGAATTGTGAGCGGATAACAATTTCACACAGGAAACAG
CCAGTCCGTTTAGGTGTTTTCACGAGCACTTCACCAACAAGGACCATAGATTATGAAAATCGAAGAACAC
CATCACCATCACCATTCCAGCGGTAAGCTTATGTCCCCTATACTAGGTTATTGGAAAATTAAGGGCCTTG
TGCAACCCACTCGACTTCTTTTGGAATATCTTGAAGAAAAATATGAAGAGCATTTGTATGAGCGCGATGA
AGGTGATAAATGGCGAAACAAAAAGTTTGAATTGGGTTTGGAGTTTCCCAATCTTCCTTATTATATTGAT
GGTGATGTTAAATTAACACAGTCTATGGCCATCATACGTTATATAGCTGACAAGCACAACATGTTGGGTG
GTTGTCCAAAAGAGCGTGCAGAGATTTCAATGCTTGAAGGAGCGGTTTTGGATATTAGATACGGTGTTTC
GAGAATTGCATATAGTAAAGACTTTGAAACTCTCAAAGTTGATTTTCTTAGCAAGCTACCTGAAATGCTG
AAAATGTTCGAAGATCGTTTATGTCATAAAACATATTTAAATGGTGATCATGTAACCCATCCTGACTTCA
TGTTGTATGACGCTCTTGATGTTGTTTTATACATGGACCCAATGTGCCTGGATGCGTTCCCAAAATTAGT
TTGTTTTAAAAAACGTATTGAAGCTATCCCACAAATTGATAAGTACTTGAAATCCAGCAAGTATATAGCA
TGGCCTTTGCAGGGCTGGCAAGCCACGTTTGGTGGTGGCGACCATCCTCCAAAATCGGATCTGGAAGTTC
TGTTCCAGGGGCCCCTGTCCAGCGGTCTGGTTCCGCGTGGTTCCGGTACCGCGGCCCAGCCGGCCATGAG
CGATAGCGAAAAACTGAATCTGGATAGCATTATTGGTCGTCTGCTGGAAGTTCAGGGTAGCCGTCCGGGT
AAAAATGTTCAGCTGACCGAAAATGAAATTCGTGGTCTGTGTCTGAAAAGCCGTGAAATTTTTCTGAGCC
AGCCGATTCTGTTAGAACTGGAAGCACCGCTGAAAATTTGTGGTGATATTCATGGCCAGTATTATGATCT
GCTGCGCCTGTTTGAATATGGTGGTTTTCCGCCTGAAAGCAACTACCTGTTTCTGGGTGATTATGTTGAT
CGTGGTAAACAGAGCCTGGAAACCATTTGTCTGCTGCTGGCCTATAAAATCAAATACCCGGAAAACTTTT
TCCTGCTGCGTGGTAATCATGAATGTGCAAGCATTAATCGCATCTATGGCTTTTATGATGAATGCAAACG
TCGCTACAACATTAAGCTGTGGAAAACCTTTACCGATTGCTTTAATTGTCTGCCGATTGCAGCAATTGTG
GACGAAAAAATCTTTTGTTGTCATGGTGGTCTGAGTCCGGATCTGCAGAGCATGGAACAAATTCGTCGTA
TTATGCGTCCGACCGATGTTCCGGATCAGGGTCTGCTGTGTGACCTGCTGTGGTCAGATCCTGATAAAGA
TGTGCAGGGTTGGGGTGAAAATGATCGCGGTGTTAGCTTTACCTTTGGTGCAGAAGTTGTTGCCAAATTT
CTGCATAAACATGATCTGGATCTGATTTGTCGTGCACATCAGGTTGTTGAAGATGGCTATGAATTTTTTG
CCAAACGTCAGCTGGTTACCCTGTTTAGCGCACCGAATTATTGCGGTGAATTTGATAATGCCGGTGCAAT
GATGAGCGTTGATGAAACACTGATGTGTAGCTTCCAAATTCTGAAACCGGCAGATGCGGCCGCATA
[142 nt withheld, positions 1817-1958]
C
[98 nt withheld, positions 1960-2057]
AGTTTGTACTGGTGACGAAACTCAGTGTCTAGCTAGAGTGGC
[149 nt withheld, positions 2100-2248]
T
[41 nt withheld, positions 2250-2290]
T
[62 nt withheld, positions 2292-2353]
A
[35 nt withheld, positions 2355-2389]
CCTCCCTCAATCGGTTGAATGTCGCCCTTTTGTCTTTGGCGCTGGTAAACCATATGAA
[86 nt withheld, positions 2448-2533]
T
[54 nt withheld, positions 2535-2588]
CTAGCGCCGCCCTATACCTTGTCTGCCTCCCCGCGTTGCGTCGCGGTGCATGGAGCCGGGCCACCTCGAC
CTGAATGGAAGCCGGCGGCACCTCGCTAACGGATTCACCACTCCAAGAATTGGAGCCAATCAATTCTTGC
GGAGAACTGTGAATGCGCAAACCAACCCTTGGCAGAACATATCCATCGCGTCCGCCATCTCCAGCAGCCG
CACGCGGCGCATCTCGGGCAGCGTTGGGTCCTGGCCACGGGTGCGCATGATCGTGCTCCTGTCGTTGAGG
ACCCGGCTAGGCTGGCGGGGTTGCCTTACTGGTTAGCAGAATGAATCACCGATACGCGAGCGAACGTGAA
GCGACTGCTGCTGCAAAACGTCTGCGACCTGAGCAACAACATGAATGGTCTTCGGTTTCCGTGTTTCGTA
AAGTCTGGAAACGCGGAAGTCAGCGCCCTGCACCATTATGTTCCGGATCTGCATCGCAGGATGCTGCTGG
CTACCCTGTGGAACACCTACATCTGTATTAACGAAGCGCTGGCATTGACCCTGAGTGATTTTTCTCTGGT
CCCGCCGCATCCATACCGCCAGTTGTTTACCCTCACAACGTTCCAGTAACCGGGCATGTTCATCATCAGT
AACCCGTATCGTGAGCATCCTCTCTCGTTTCATCGGTATCATTACCCCCATGAACAGAAATCCCCCTTAC
ACGGAGGCATCAGTGACCAAACAGGAAAAAACCGCCCTTAACATGGCCCGCTTTATCAGAAGCCAGACAT
TAACGCTTCTGGAGAAACTCAACGAGCTGGACGCGGATGAACAGGCAGACATCTGTGAATCGCTTCACGA
CCACGCTGATGAGCTTTACCGCAGGATCCGCGAAATTGTAAGCGTTAATATTTTGTTAAAATTCGCGTTA
AATTTTTGTTAAATCAGCTCATTTTTTAACCAATAGGCCGAAATCGGCAAAATCCCTTATAAATCAAAAG
AATAGACCGAGATAGGGT
[37 nt withheld, positions 3587-3623]
AAAGAACGTGGACTCCAACGTCAAAGG
[49 nt withheld, positions 3651-3699]
T
[91 nt withheld, positions 3701-3791]
G
[124 nt withheld, positions 3793-3916]
CGCGGATCCTGCCTCGCGCGTTTCGGTGATGACGGTGAAAACCTCTGACACATGCAGCTCCCGGAGACGG
TCACAGCTTGTCTGTAAGCGGATGCCGGGAGCAGACAAGCCCGTCAGGGCGCGTCAGCGGGTGTTGGCGG
GTGTCGGGGCGCAGCCATGACCCAGTCACGTAGCGATAGCGGAGTGTATACTGGCTTAACTATGCGGCAT
CAGAGCAGATTGTACTGAGAGTGCACCATATGCGGTGTGAAATACCGCACAGATGCGTAAGGAGAAAATA
CCGCATCAGGCGCTCTTCCGCTTCCTCGCTCACTGACTCGCTGCGCTCGGTCGTTCGGCTGCGGCGAGCG
GTATCAGCTCACTCAAAGGCGGTAATACGGTTATCCACAGAATCAGGGGATAACGCAGGAAAGAACATGT
GAGCAAAAGGCCAGCAAAAGGCCAGGAACCGTAAAAAGGCCGCGTTGCTGGCGTTTTTCCATAGGCTCCG
CCCCCCTGACGAGCATCACAAAAATCGACGCTCAAGTCAGAGGTGGCGAAACCCGACAGGACTATAAAGA
TACCAGGGTTTCCCCCTGGAAGCTCCCTCGTGCGCTCTCCTGTTCCGACCCTGCCGCTTACCGGATACCT
GTCCGCCTTTCTCCCTTCGGGAAGCGTGGCGCTTTCTCATAGCTCACGCTGTAGGTATCTCAGTTCGGTG
TAGGTCGTTCGCTCCAAGCTGGGCTGTGTGCACGAACCCCCCGTTCAGCCCGACCGCTGCGCCTTATCCG
GTAACTATCGTCTTGAGTCCAACCCGGTAAGACACGACTTATCGCCACTGGCAGCAGCCACTGGTAACAG
GATTAGCAGAGCGAGGTATGTAGGCGGTGCTACAGAGTTCTTGAAGTGGTGGCCTAACTACGGCTACACT
AGAAGGACAGTATTTGGTATCTGCGCTCTGCTGAAGCCAGTTACCTTCGGAAAAAGAGTTGGTAGCTCTT
GATCCGGCAAACAAACCACCGCTGGTAGCGGTGGTTTTTTTGTTTGCAAGCAGCAGATTACGCGCAGAAA
AAAAGGATCTCAAGAAGATCCTTTGATCTTTTCTACGGGGTCTGACGCTCAGTGGAACGAAAACTCACGT
TAAGGGATTTTGGTCATGAGATTATCAAAAAGGATCTTCACCTAGATCCTTTTAAATTAAAAATGAAGTT
TTAAATCAATCTAAAGTATATATGAGTAAACTTGGTCTGACAGTTACCAATGCTTAATCAGTGAGGCACC
TATCTCAGCGATCTGTCTATTTCGTTCATCCATAGTTGCCTGACTCCCCGTCGTGTAGATAACTACGATA
CGGGAGGGCTTACCATCTGGCCCCAGTGCTGCAATGATACCGCGAGACCCACGCTCACCGGCTCCAGATT
TATCAGCAATAAACCAGCCAGCCGGAAGGGCCGAGCGCAGAAGTGGTCCTGCAACTTTATCCGCCTCCAT
CCAGTCTATTAATTGTTGCCGGGAAGCTAGAGTAAGTAGTTCGCCAGTTAATAGTTTGCGCAACGTTGTT
GCCATTGCTGCAGGCATCGTGGTGTCACGCTCGTCGTTTGGTATGGCTTCATTCAGCTCCGGTTCCCAAC
GATCAAGGCGAGTTACATGATCCCCCATGTTGTGCAAAAAAGCGGTTAGCTCCTTCGGTCCTCCGATCGT
TGTCAGAAGTAAGTTGGCCGCAGTGTTATCACTCATGGTTATGGCAGCACTGCATAATTCTCTTACTGTC
ATGCCATCCGTAAGATGCTTTTCTGTGACTGGTGAGTACTCAACCAAGTCATTCTGAGAATAGTGTATGC
GGCGACCGAGTTGCTCTTGCCCGGCGTCAACACGGGATAATACCGCGCCACATAGCAGAACTTTAAAAGT
GCTCATCATTGGAAAACGTTCTTCGGGGCGAAAACTCTCAAGGATCTTACCGCTGTTGAGATCCAGTTCG
ATGTAACCCACTCGTGCACCCAACTGATCTTCAGCATCTTTTACTTTCACCAGCGTTTCTGGGTGAGCAA
AAACAGGAAGGCAAAATGCCGCAAAAAAGGGAATAAGGGCGACACGGAAATGTTGAATACTCATACTCTT
CCTTTTTCAATATTATTGAAGCATTTATCAGGGTTATTGTCTCATGAGCGGATACATATTTGAATGTATT
TAGAAAAATAAACAAATAGGGGTTCCGCGCACATTTCCCCGAAAAGTGCCACCTGACGTCTAAGAAACCA
TTATTATCATGACATTAACCTATAAAAATAGGCGTATCACGAGGCCCTTTCGTCTTCAAGAATTCCCGAC
ACCATCGAATGGTGCAAAACCTTTCGCGGTATGGCATGATAGCGCCCGGAAGAGAGTCAATTCAGGGTGG
TGAATGTGAAACCAGTAACGTTATACGATGTCGCAGAGTATGCCGGTGTCTCTTATCAGACCGTTTCCCG
CGTGGTGAACCAGGCCAGCCACGTTTCTGCGAAAACGCGGGAAAAAGTGGAAGCGGCGATGGCGGAGCTG
AATTACATTCCCAACCGCGTGGCACAACAACTGGCGGGCAAACAGTCGTTGCTGATTGGCGTTGCCACCT
CCAGTCTGGCCCTGCACGCGCCGTCGCAAATTGTCGCGGCGATTAAATCTCGCGCCGATCAACTGGGTGC
CAGCGTGGTGGTGTCGATGGTAGAACGAAGCGGCGTCGAAGCCTGTAAAGCGGCGGTGCACAATCTTCTC
GCGCAACGCGTCAGTGGGCTGATCATTAACTATCCGCTGGATGACCAGGATGCCATTGCTGTGGAAGCTG
CCTGCACTAATGTTCCGGCGTTATTTCTTGATGTCTCTGACCAGACACCCATCAACAGTATTATTTTCTC
CCATGAAGACGGTACGCGACTGGGCGTGGAGCATCTGGTCGCATTGGGTCACCAGCAAATCGCGCTGTTA
GCGGGCCCATTAAGTTCTGTCTCGGCGCGTCTGCGTCTGGCTGGCTGGCATAAATATCTCACTCGCAATC
AAATTCAGCCGATAGCGGAACGGGAAGGCGACTGGAGTGCCATGTCCGGTTTTCAACAAACCATGCAAAT
GCTGAATGAGGGCATCGTTCCCACTGCGATGCTGGTTGCCAACGATCAGATGGCGCTGGGCGCAATGCGC
GCCATTACCGAGTCCGGGCTGCGCGTTGGTGCGGATATCTCGGTAGTGGGATACGACGATACCGAAGACA
GCTCATGTTATATCCCGCCGTTAACCACCATCAAACAGGATTTTCGCCTGCTGGGGCAAACCAGCGTGGA
CCGCTTGCTGCAACTCTCTCAGGGCCAGGCGGTGAAGGGCAATCAGCTGTTGCCCGTCTCACTGGTGAAA
AGAAAAACCACCCTGGCGCCCAATACGCAAACCGCCTCTCCCCGCGCGTTGGCCGATTCATTAATGCAGC
TGGCACGACAGGTTTCCCGACTGGAAAGCGGGCAGTGAGCGCAACGCAATTAATGTAAGTTAGCTCACTC
ATTAGGCACAATTCTCATGTTTGACAGCTTATCATCGACTGCACGGTGCACCAATGCTTCTGGCGTCAGG
CAGCCATCGGAAGCTGTGGTATGGCTGTGCAGGTCGTAAATCACTGCATAATTCGTGTCGCTCAAGGCGC
ACTCCCGTTCTGGATAATGTTTTTTGCGCCGACATCATAACGGTTCTGGCAAATATTCTGAAATGAGCTG
